>Addgene plasmid #44174 | Atg17-Atg31-Atg29-pST39 (Auto 16) | depositor partial sequence | sequence record 59724 | Atg17
GATATACATATGAACGAAGCAGATGTTACAAAATTTGTTAATAATGCCAGGAAAACGCTGACCGATGCTC
AACTTTTATGTTCAAGTGCTAATTTAAGGATTGTAGATATTAAGAAAAAATTGTCATCTTGGCAGTTGAG
TATTTCAAAACTCAATTTTCTAATAGTTGGCTTGAGACAGCAAGGAAAGTTTCTTTACACTATTTTAAAG
GAAGGCATTGGGACAAAGCTAATCCAGAAACAATGGAATCAAGCTGTCTTAGTGGTCTTAGTTGATGAGA
TGAAGTACTGGCAATATGAAATCACTTCTAAAGTACAAAGGTTGGATGGTATAGTAAATGAATTGAGCAT
ATCAGAAAAAGATGATACCGATCCCTCTAAACTAGGAGATTACATCTCGAGAGACAACGTTAACTTATTG
AATGACAAACTGAAAGAAGTGCCAGTAATTGAGCGTCAAATTGAAAACATTAAGCTTCAATACGAAAATA
TGGTCAGAAAAGTTAACAAAGAACTGATTGATACCAAGTTGACGGACGTAACTCAAAAATTCCAAAGTAA
ATTTGGTATAGATAACCTGATGGAAACAAATGTTGCAGAGCAGTTTAGCAGGGAACTAACGGACCTTGAA
AAAGATTTAGCAGAGATAATGAATTCATTGACACAGCACTTTGATAAGACATTGCTGTTACAAGATAAAA
AAATTGATAACGATGAACGTGAGGAGCTGTTTAAGGTGGTACAAGGCGACGACAAAGAACTATACAACAT
TTTCAAAACTCTGCATGAGGTAATTGATGACGTGGACAAAACAATTCTTAACTTGGGTCAATTTTTGCAG
GCAAAAATAAAGGAAAAGACAGAACTACACAGCGAAGTTTCTGAAATAATAAACGATTTCAATAGAAATT
TGGAATATCTATTAATCTTTAAAGATATTTCCAATCTGATTGATAGCTTCAAAAATTCCTGTACACAAGA
TATTCAAACAACTAAGGAACTTTGTGAATTTTATGATAATTTTGAAGAAAGCTACGGTAACTTAGTTCTA
GAAGCAAAGAGGAGAAAGGATGTGGCAAACAGAATGAAAACTATATTGAAAGATTGTGAAAAGCAGTTGC
AGAATTTAGATGCTCAGGACCAGGAAGAACGTCAGAATTTTATAGCGGAAAATGGAACTTATCTTCCTGA
GACAATCTGGCCCGGTAAAATTGACGATTTTTCTTCCCTGTACACTTTAAATTACAACGTGAAGAATCCT
TAG
