>Addgene plasmid #44174 | Atg17-Atg31-Atg29-pST39 (Auto 16) | depositor partial sequence | sequence record 59725 | Atg31
GGGCCCTGTACAAGATCCTGTAAAACGACGGCCAGTGAATTCCCCGAATTCCCCGGGAATAATTTTGTTT
AACTTTAAGAAGGAGATATACATATGAATGTTACAGTTACTGTTTATGATAAAAATGTCAAGTACAGATT
AGAAGAGAATATCAAAAATAACAAGGGTCCCAGCAACGATGATCAACCAGCATACAATAATGAATCAAAG
AGCACGGACGGAAGTGATTATGCAATGTTTCCCACTAACATTAAGTACATATTTGAGGACAACAATGATG
AACTAGTAGATTCAAGTGATGCTGCTTTGACAGCAGGAATAGATAAGGTCGGAGATGAACTTGAAAATGT
CATAATTGTCCAATTGGATGAATCGGGATCTCTTGAGGATATCACACTAATCAGCGACCAATATGAGCTT
TTGTCACATAGGACAAATAGTCTCAGCTTGGAGGAAAACCAAATGAGAACATTATCATCACATGGTGATG
ATAAATCTAATGATGAAGAGGAAGAACTTAGCGTTGACAGTGATAGATTCAGAGTGGACTCGGACATTGA
GCTCGATGTAATTTCACAATTTTGCGATCTGTCTCCTTTTCTTCGCGATTTGAGTTTGAATGACTTAATT
AAACTCTACGTCACACAAAATGAACAATTACAAATGCTCTCCAATTCCGTATGA
