>Addgene plasmid #44174 | Atg17-Atg31-Atg29-pST39 (Auto 16) | depositor partial sequence | sequence record 59726 | Atg29
AATAATTTTGTTTAACTTTAAGAAGGAGATATACATATGTCGTACTACCATCACCATCACCATCACGATT
ACGATATCCCAACGACCGAAAACCTGTATTTTCAGGGCGCCATGATTATGAATAGTACAAACACAGTTGT
ATATATCAAAGTTAAGGGTAGGAGACCACAGGGATTCTTGGATCCTCCCAAATTTGAGTGGAATGGAACA
AAGGAGCGACAGCTTTGGACAATGGTATCAAATTTGAATTATTCACAAGATCAAATAGATTGGCAGAATT
TATCAAAAATATTTGAAACGCCTGAATTTTTTCTTAAAAAGAGAACATATAAATTATTTGCTGAACACTT
AGAGCTTTTACAACTACAATTGGAGAAAAAAAGAGATCTTGAGAAGTATTCAAATGATCAAGTGAATGAA
GGGATGTCTGATTTAATACATAAATATACCCCTACTTTACAAAATGATAATCTATTAAATGTATCCGCAA
GCCCACTGACCACGGAAAGACAGGATTCTGAAGAAGTTGAGACAGAAGTAACAAATGAGGCGTTACAACA
TTTGCAAACTTCCAAAATTTTGAACATTCACAAGAAAACATCGGATAGTGAGAATAAGCCTAATGACAAA
TTGGATAAGGATGGTATTAATAAAGAAATGGAGTGCGGTAGTTCAGATGACGATTTATCTTCGAGCTTAA
GTGTTAGTAAATCTGCGTTGGAAGAAGCGCTAATGGACAGATTGCAATTCTGA
