>Addgene plasmid #44174 | Atg17-Atg31-Atg29-pST39 (Auto 16) | addgene partial sequence | sequence record 67664 | T7 5'-TAATACGACTCACTATAGGG-3'
CGAGAATTCCTCTAGAAGGCCTAATAATTTTGTTTAACTTTAAGAAGGAGATATACATATGAACGAAGCA
GATGTTACAAAATTTGTTAATAATGCCAGGAAAACGCTGACCGATGCTCAACTTTTATGTTCAAGTGCTA
ATTTAAGGATTGTAGATATTAAGAAAAAATTGTCATCTTGGCAGTTGAGTATTTCAAAACTCAATTTTCT
AATAGTTGGCTTGAGACAGCAAGGAAAGTTTCTTTACACTATTTTAAAGGAAGGCATTGGGACAAAGCTA
ATCCAGAAACAATGGAATCAAGCTGTCTTAGTGGTCTTAGTTGATGAGATGAAGTACTGGCAATATGAAA
TCACTTCTAAAGTACAAAGGTTGGATGGTATAGTAAATGAATTGAGCATATCAGAAAAAGATGATACCGA
TCCCTCTAAACTAGGAGATTACATCTCGAGAGACAACGTTAACTTATTGAATGACAAACTGAAAGAAGTG
CCAGTAATTGAGCGTCAAATTGAAAACATTAAGCTTCAATACGAAAATATGGTCAGAAAAGTTAACAAAG
AACTGATTGATACCAAGTTGACGGACGTAACTCAAAAATTCCAAAGTAAATTTGGTATAGATAACCTGAT
GGAAACAAATGTTGCAGAGCAGTTTAGCAGGGAACTAACGGACCTTGAAAAAGATTTAGCAGAGATAATG
AATTCATTGACACAGCACTTTGATAAGACATTGCTGTTACAAGATAAAAAAATTGATAACGATGAACGTG
AGGAGCTGTTTAAGGTGGTACAAGGCGACGACAAAGAACTATACAACATTTTCAAAACTCTGCATGAGGT
AATTGATGACGTGGACAAAACAATTCTTAACTTGGGTCAATTTTTGC
