>Addgene plasmid #44174 | Atg17-Atg31-Atg29-pST39 (Auto 16) | addgene partial sequence | sequence record 67665 | yAtg29-R 5'-CCTGTCTTTCCGTGGTCAGTG-3'
ATTTAATAGATTATCATTTTGTAAAGTAGGGGTATATTTATGTATTAAATCAGACATCCCTTCATTCACT
TGATCATTTGAATACTTCTCAAGATCTCTTTTTTTCTCCAATTGTAGTTGTAAAAGCTCTAAGTGTTCAG
CAAATAATTTATATGTTCTCTTTTTAAGAAAAAATTCAGGCGTTTCAAATATTTTTGATAAATTCTGCCA
ATCTATTTGATCTTGTGAATAATTCAAATTTGATACCATTGTCCAAAGCTGTCGCTCCTTTGTTCCATTC
CACTCAAATTTGGGAGGATCCAAGAATCCCTGTGGTCTCCTACCCTTAACTTTGATATATACAACTGTGT
TTGTACTATTCATAATCATGGCGCCCTGAAAATACAGGTTTTCGGTCGTTGGGATATCGTAATCGTGATG
GTGATGGTGATGGTAGTACGACATATGTATATCTCCTTCTTAAAGTTAAACAAAATTATTGGTACCTCAT
ACGGAATTGGAGAGCATTTGTAATTGTTCATTTTGTGTGACGTAGAGTTTAATTAAGTCATTCAAACTCA
AATCGCGAAGAAAAGGAGACAGATCGCAAAATTGTGAAATTACATCGAGCTCAATGTCCGAGTCCACTCT
GAATCTATCACTGTCAACGCTAAGTTCTTCCTCTTCATCATTAGATTTATCATCACCATGTGATGATAAT
GTTCTCATTTGGTTTTCCTCCAAGCTGAGACTATTTGTCCTATGTGACAAAAGCTCATATTGGTCGCTGA
TTAGTGTGATATCCTCAAGAGATCCCGA
