>Addgene plasmid #44174 | Atg17-Atg31-Atg29-pST39 (Auto 16) | addgene partial sequence | sequence record 68559 | yAtg31p-R 5'-ATCGCGAAGAAAAGGAGACAg-3'
TACATCGAGCTCAATGTCCGAGTCCACTCTGAATCTATCACTGTCAACGCTAAGTTCTTCCTCTTCATCA
TTAGATTTATCATCACCATGTGATGATAATGTTCTCATTTGGTTTTCCTCCAAGCTGAGACTATTTGTCC
TATGTGACAAAAGCTCATATTGGTCGCTGATTAGTGTGATATCCTCAAGAGATCCCGATTCATCCAATTG
GACAATTATGACATTTTCAAGTTCATCTCCGACCTTATCTATTCCTGCTGTCAAAGCAGCATCACTTGAA
TCTACTAGTTCATCATTGTTGTCCTCAAATATGTACTTAATGTTAGTGGGAAACATTGCATAATCACTTC
CGTCCGTGCTCTTTGATTCATTATTGTATGCTGGTTGATCATCGTTGCTGGGACCCTTGTTATTTTTGAT
ATTCTCTTCTAATCTGTACTTGACATTTTTATCATAAACAGTAACTGTAACATTCATATGTATATCTCCT
TCTTAAAGTTAAACAAAATTATTCCCGGGGAATTCGGGGAATTCACTGGCCGTCGTTTTACAGGATCTTG
TACAGGGCCCGGATCCCTAAGGATTCTTCACGTTGTAATTTAAAGTGTACAGGGAAGAAAAATCGTCAAT
TTTACCGGGCCAGATTGTCTCAGGAAGATAAGTTCCATTTTCCGCTATAAAATTCTGACGTTCTTCCTGG
TCCTGAGCATCTAAATTCTGCAACTGCTTTTCACAATCTTTCAATATAGTTTTCATTCTGTTTGCCACAT
CCTTTCTCCTCTTTGCTTCTAGAACTAAGTTACCGTAGCTTTCTTCAAAATTATCATAAAATTCACAAAG
TTCCTTAGTTGTTTGAATATCTTGTGTACAGGAATTTTTGAAGCTATCAATCAGATTGGAAATATCTTTA
AAGATTAATAGATATTCCAAATTTCTATTGAAATCGTTTATTATTTCAGAAACTTCGCTGTGTAGTTCTG
TCTTTTCCTTTATTTTTGCCTGCAAAAATTGACC
