[The description below was written by a language model from this plasmid's Addgene catalogue record.]
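Description:
Atg17-Atg31-Atg29-pST39 (Auto 16) is a bacterial expression plasmid built on the pST39 backbone, a polycistronic co-expression vector designed to produce several subunits of a protein complex from a single plasmid in Escherichia coli. The backbone is listed at about 2.8 kb and the complete construct at about 5.4 kb. It is maintained as a high-copy plasmid under ampicillin selection. The record provides no feature table, so the origin of replication and promoter are not explicitly stated. The use of a T7 primer to sequence into the first cassette is consistent with the T7-driven design generally associated with pST39.

The payload consists of three unmutated Saccharomyces cerevisiae open reading frames placed in successive cloning cassettes. Atg17 (about 1.25 kb) sits between StuI and BamHI, Atg31 (about 0.63 kb) between SmaI and KpnI, and Atg29 (about 0.75 kb) between KpnI and MluI. Only Atg29 carries a tag, an N-terminal His tag. With this arrangement, affinity capture of Atg29 would be expected to co-purify untagged Atg17 and Atg31 only if the three proteins assemble together.

These three proteins form the Atg17-Atg31-Atg29 subcomplex involved in initiating autophagy in yeast. The associated publication concerns the architecture of the Atg17 complex as a scaffold for autophagosome biogenesis. The plasmid is therefore suited to recombinant co-expression and purification of the ternary complex for structural, biophysical and biochemical studies.
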