Addgene plasmid #44174: Atg17-Atg31-Atg29-pST39 (Auto 16)
Depositing lab: James Hurley. Depositing organization: National Institute of Diabetes & Digestive & Kidney Diseases (NIDDK). Publication: Architecture of the Atg17 complex as a scaffold for autophagosome biogenesis. Ragusa MJ, Stanley RE, Hurley JH. Cell. 2012 Dec 21;151(7):1501-12. doi: 10.1016/j.cell.2012.11.028. Epub 2012 Dec 6. PubMed 23219485.
Backbone
  Vector backbone: pST39
  Backbone size w/o insert (bp): 2800
  Total vector size (bp): 5434
  Vector type: Bacterial Expression
Growth in bacteria
  Bacterial resistance: Ampicillin, 100 μg/mL
  Growth temperature: 37°C
  Growth strain: DH5alpha
  Copy number: High Copy
Gene/Insert 1
  Gene/Insert name: Atg17
  Species: S. cerevisiae (budding yeast)
  Insert size (bp): 1254
  Mutation: none
  Cloning method: Restriction Enzyme; 5′ cloning site StuI (not destroyed); 3′ cloning site BamHI (not destroyed)
  Sequencing primers: 5′ T7
Gene/Insert 2
  Gene/Insert name: Atg31
  Species: S. cerevisiae (budding yeast)
  Insert size (bp): 627
  Mutation: none
  Cloning method: Restriction Enzyme; 5′ cloning site SmaI (not destroyed); 3′ cloning site KpnI (not destroyed)
  Sequencing primers: 5′ M13-F20
Gene/Insert 3
  Gene/Insert name: Atg29
  Species: S. cerevisiae (budding yeast)
  Insert size (bp): 753
  Mutation: none
  Tag / fusion protein: HIS (N terminal on insert)
  Cloning method: Restriction Enzyme; 5′ cloning site KpnI (not destroyed); 3′ cloning site MluI (not destroyed)
  Sequencing primers: 5′ Unknown
Terms and licenses: Academic/Nonprofit Terms; Industry Terms: Not Available to Industry
How to cite: Atg17-Atg31-Atg29-pST39 (Auto 16) was a gift from James Hurley (Addgene plasmid # 44174 ; http://n2t.net/addgene:44174 ; RRID:Addgene_44174)
